Addgene plasmid #60307: pGL4.23 C3_27
Purpose: This plasmid contains a human pancreatic islet active enhancer, a minimal promoter and a luc2 gene.
Depositing lab: Jorge Ferrer. Depositing organization: Imperial College London. Publication: Pancreatic islet enhancer clusters enriched in type 2 diabetes risk-associated variants. Pasquali L, Gaulton KJ, Rodriguez-Segui SA, Mularoni L, Miguel-Escalada I, Akerman I, Tena JJ, Moran I, Gomez-Marin C, van de Bunt M, Ponsa-Cobas J, Castro N, Nammo T, Cebola I, Garcia-Hurtado J, Maestro MA, Pattou F, Piemonti L, Berney T, Gloyn AL, Ravassard P, Gomez-Skarmeta JL, Muller F, McCarthy MI, Ferrer J. Nat Genet. 2014 Feb;46(2):136-43. doi: 10.1038/ng.2870. Epub 2014 Jan 12. PubMed 24413736.
Backbone
  Vector backbone: pGL4.23-GW
  Backbone manufacturer: Ferrer Lab
  Backbone size w/o insert (bp): 4283
  Vector type: Mammalian Expression, Luciferase
Growth in bacteria
  Bacterial resistance: Ampicillin, 100 μg/mL
  Growth temperature: 37°C
  Growth strain: DH5alpha
  Copy number: Unknown
Gene/Insert
  Gene/Insert name: C16orf80 enhancer (alt name: C16orf80)
  Species: H. sapiens (human)
  Entrez Gene: CFAP20 (a.k.a. C16orf80, EVORF, GTL3, fSAP23)
  Tag / fusion protein: Luciferase (C terminal on backbone)
  Cloning method: Gateway Cloning
  Sequencing primers: 5′ RVprimer3 (Promega): CTAGCAAAATAGGCTGTCCC
Terms and licenses: Academic/Nonprofit Terms; Industry Terms: Not Available to Industry
Depositor comments: chromosome : chr16; start: 56718269 end: 56718865 (genomic position corresponds to the version of the human genome hg18) Fw primer used for cloning: CACCCGGCCCCAAACTTTCCTTT Rv primer used for cloning: GGGCCCTCTGTGCCAGTGGAAT
How to cite: pGL4.23 C3_27 was a gift from Jorge Ferrer (Addgene plasmid # 60307 ; http://n2t.net/addgene:60307 ; RRID:Addgene_60307)
