[The description below was written by a language model from this plasmid's Addgene catalogue record.]
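Description:
pGL4.23 C3_27 is a mammalian luciferase reporter plasmid built on pGL4.23-GW, a Gateway-adapted version of the pGL4.23 minimal-promoter reporter backbone (about 4.3 kb without insert). It is propagated in E. coli under ampicillin selection; the record lists the copy number as unknown and does not describe the origin of replication or any mammalian selection marker.

The insert is a human genomic fragment annotated as the C16orf80 (CFAP20) enhancer, a non-coding region of roughly 600 bp from chromosome 16 (coordinates given relative to the hg18 assembly) that was identified as an active enhancer in human pancreatic islets. It was PCR-amplified and introduced by Gateway recombination. In the finished construct it sits alongside a minimal promoter and the luc2 gene, a codon-optimised firefly luciferase. The minimal promoter alone supports only low basal transcription, so luciferase output reflects the ability of the cloned fragment to stimulate transcription in the transfected cell type. Although the catalogue lists luciferase as a C-terminal "tag", the insert is a regulatory element rather than a coding sequence, so luciferase serves as an independent reporter and not as a fusion partner.

The plasmid is suited to transient transfection enhancer assays, typically comparing activity against the empty minimal-promoter vector. It comes from a study of pancreatic islet enhancer clusters and their enrichment for type 2 diabetes risk-associated variants. No feature table was supplied, so the exact position and orientation of the elements cannot be confirmed from the record.
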