>Addgene plasmid #60307 | pGL4.23 C3_27 | addgene partial sequence | sequence record 98008 | RVprimer3 5'-CTAGCAAAATAGGCTGTCCC-3'
TTTCTCTGGCCTAACTGGCCGGTACCTGAGCTCCCGTCGACGAATTCTGCAGATATCACAAGTTTGTACA
AAAAAGCAGGCTCCGCGGCCGCCCCCTTCACCCGGCCCCAAACTTTCCTTTTTCTTCTCTTTCCTTCCCT
TGCCCCAAGAGGGGAAAAATCCTCAATTCTAAATATTTTTCAATTGAGTCTAAATAAGAAGAGTTAGAAA
CACAAAATTAGCTTTTACCGTTGTGAAGATTTTGCTTGAAATGAGTGTTCTAAAGGTTTTACCAAAATGT
CTGTTTAATTTACTCCAAGTAACCATGCCAATCGATTTAACAATGTTTTCACACGTGTTTATGTCATTAG
GGTACCATCCGACCTCTAGTGGCGTTGTTAAGGGACACAGTGCACCATGGTTACTATGCTTTTATATTCT
TGGGTAAACATGTTGACTATTCAAAAAGCCTCATTTGAAAAATAAAACACAGCACACAAGATCAAGCCCA
GAAGGGTTAAAATGGAAAACTGATACAAGTTTCGTAACAGAAATTCTGAGGCCTCCCTACTACTGGAATT
CTTTCAGCTTTAGTAAGTTCTCTATCTGCTCTGAAAACCTCTCCTCCTAGGTCAAGTCCCATTCTCGATT
TCAATTGCCTTATACTGACACTTTGTTACAATTCAGTTTCCAAATTCCACTGGCACAGAGGGCCCAAGGG
TGGGCGCGC
