>Addgene plasmid #60307 | pGL4.23 C3_27 | addgene partial sequence | sequence record 98071 | ColEterm 5'-agctgataccgctcgccgcagccgaacg-3'
AGTTGCATGATAAAGAAGACAGTCATAAGTGCGGCGACGATAGTCATGCCCCGCGCCCACCGGAAGGAGC
TGACTGGGTTGAAGGCTCTCAAGGGCATCGGTCGACGGATCCTTATCGATTTTACCACATTTGTAGAGGT
TTTACTTGCTTTAAAAAACCTCCCACACCTCCCCCTGAACCTGAAACATAAAATGAATGCAATTGTTGTT
GTTAACTTGTTTATTGCAGCTTATAATGGTTACAAATAAAGCAATAGCATCACAAATTTCACAAATAAAG
CATTTTTTTCACTGCATTCTAGTTGTGGTTTGTCCAAACTCATCAATGTATCTTATCATGTCTGCTCGAA
GCGGCCGGCCGCCCCGACTCTAGAATTATTACACGGCGATCTTGCCGCCCTTCTTGGCCTTAATGAGAAT
CTCGCGGATCTTGCGGGCGTCCAACTTGCCGGTCAGTCCTTTAGGCACCTCGTCCACGAACACAACACCA
CCGCGCAGCTTC
